Addgene plasmid #164580: pUltraI-Tet3.0[TAA]
Purpose: Machinery plasmid containing a single copy of the Mb Tet3.0RS and cognate tRNA for incorporation of Tet3.0 at TAA codons
Depositing lab: Ryan Mehl. Depositing organization: Oregon State University. Publication: Genetic Incorporation of Two Mutually Orthogonal Bioorthogonal Amino Acids That Enable Efficient Protein Dual-Labeling in Cells. Bednar RM, Jana S, Kuppa S, Franklin R, Beckman J, Antony E, Cooley RB, Mehl RA. ACS Chem Biol. 2021 Nov 19;16(11):2612-2622. doi: 10.1021/acschembio.1c00649. Epub 2021 Sep 30. PubMed 34590824.
Backbone
  Vector backbone: pUltraI
  Backbone size w/o insert (bp): 3965
  Total vector size (bp): 5297
  Vector type: Bacterial Expression
Growth in bacteria
  Bacterial resistance: Spectinomycin, 50 μg/mL
  Growth temperature: 37°C
  Growth strain: DH5alpha
  Copy number: Unknown
Gene/Insert 1
  Gene/Insert name: Mb Tet3.0RS (R2-3) (alt name: Tet3.0RS)
  Species: Methanosarcina barkeri (engineered)
  Insert size (bp): 1260
  Mutation: L170G, N311G, C313A
  Promoter: TacI
  Cloning method: Gibson Cloning
  Sequencing primers: 5′ CGCTCTCCCTTATGCGACTCCTG; 3′ CTTCTGCGTTCTGATTTAATCTG
Gene/Insert 2
  Gene/Insert name: Mm tRNA[TAA] (alt name: tRNA[TTA])
  Species: Methanosarcina mazei
  Insert size (bp): 72
  Promoter: ProK
  Cloning method: Gibson Cloning
  Sequencing primers: 5′ GCGGCCTGCTGACTTTCTCG; 3′ CAAATTCGACCCTGAGCTGCTCGAGCATGC
Terms and licenses: Academic/Nonprofit Terms; Industry Terms: Not Available to Industry
Depositor comments: Machinery plasmid for incorporation of Tet3.0 at TAA codons. Please visit https://doi.org/10.1101/2021.04.12.439361 for bioRxiv preprint.
How to cite: pUltraI-Tet3.0[TAA] was a gift from Ryan Mehl (Addgene plasmid # 164580 ; http://n2t.net/addgene:164580 ; RRID:Addgene_164580)
