[The description below was written by a language model from this plasmid's Addgene catalogue record and pLannotate feature annotations shown in this document.]
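Description:
pUltraI-Tet3.0[TAA] is a bacterial expression "machinery" plasmid for genetic code expansion in E. coli, built on the pUltraI backbone (about 5.3 kb in total). It replicates from the CloDF13 (CDF) origin, which is compatible with other common plasmid origins, so it can be maintained alongside a separate plasmid encoding the target protein. Selection is by spectinomycin, conferred by the aadA (SmR) aminoglycoside adenylyltransferase gene, annotated here downstream of an AmpR-type promoter. The copy number is not recorded. The feature table also lists a short tetracycline-resistance fragment and a CAP binding site, which appear to be backbone remnants rather than functional parts.

The payload is a single copy of an orthogonal aminoacyl-tRNA synthetase/tRNA pair. The synthetase, Mb Tet3.0RS (clone R2-3), is an engineered Methanosarcina barkeri pyrrolysyl-tRNA synthetase (annotated as pylS) carrying the L170G, N311G and C313A mutations, which the record associates with use of the noncanonical amino acid Tet3.0. It is expressed from a tac promoter with a lac operator and is followed by rrnB-derived terminator sequence. A plasmid-borne lacI gene with its own promoter supplies the repressor, making synthetase expression IPTG-inducible. The cognate Methanosarcina mazei tRNA, altered to decode TAA (ochre) stop codons instead of the amber codon normally read by the pyrrolysine system, is recorded as being driven by the proK promoter, although that promoter is not itself annotated in the feature table.

When co-transformed with a gene of interest containing an in-frame TAA codon, the plasmid directs site-specific incorporation of Tet3.0 at that position. The associated work used this approach together with a second, mutually orthogonal system to install two bioorthogonal amino acids for dual labelling of proteins in cells.
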