Features (pLannotate 1.2.2; 13 found; start..end, strand, type, name):
      1..1083    +  CDS            lacI: lac repressor; lacI; The lac repressor binds to the lac operator to inhibit transcription in E. coli. This inhibition can be relieved by adding lactose or isopropyl-β-D-thiogalactopyranoside (IPTG).
   1096..1117    +  protein_bind   CAP binding site: CAP binding activates transcription in the presence of cAMP. E. coli catabolite activator protein
   1132..1196    +  CDS            TcR (fragment): tetracycline efflux protein; tet; confers resistance to tetracycline
   1293..2031    +  rep_origin     CloDF13 ori: Plasmids containing the CloDF13 (CDF) origin of replication can be propagated in E. coli cells that contain additional plasmids with compatible origins.
   2079..2170    +  promoter       AmpR promoter: bla
   2171..2962    +  CDS            SmR: aminoglycoside adenylyltransferase (Murphy, 1985); aadA; confers resistance to spectinomycin and streptomycin
   3222..3290    -  ncRNA          tRNA: Accession: RF00005 - tRNA
   3583..3620    -  terminator     rrnB T1 terminator (fragment): transcription terminator T1 from the E. coli rrnB gene
   3622..3737    -  ncRNA          5S rRNA: Accession: RF00001 - 5S ribosomal RNA
   3854..5110    -  CDS            pylS: PYLS_METBA - Experimental evidence at protein level: Swiss-Prot protein existence level 1. Catalyzes the attachment of pyrrolysine to tRNA(Pyl). Pyrrolysine is a lysine derivative encoded by the termination codon UAG. From Methanosarcina barkeri.
   5134..5150    -  protein_bind   lac operator: The lac repressor binds to the lac operator to inhibit transcription in E. coli. This inhibition can be relieved by adding lactose or isopropyl-β-D-thiogalactopyranoside (IPTG). lac repressor encoded by lacI
   5158..5186    -  promoter       tac promoter: strong E. coli promoter; hybrid between the trp and lac UV5 promoters
   5234..5311    +  promoter       lacI promoter: lacI
>Addgene plasmid #164580 | pUltraI-Tet3.0[TAA] | addgene full sequence | sequence record 392917 | Addgene NGS Result
GTGAAACCAGTAACGTTATACGATGTCGCAGAGTATGCCGGTGTCTCTTATCAGACCGTTTCCCGCGTGG
TGAACCAGGCCAGCCACGTTTCTGCGAAAACGCGGGAAAAAGTGGAAGCGGCGATGGCGGAGCTGAATTA
CATTCCCAACCGCGTGGCACAACAACTGGCGGGCAAACAGTCGTTGCTGATTGGCGTTGCCACCTCCAGT
CTGGCCCTGCACGCGCCGTCGCAAATTGTCGCGGCGATTAAATCTCGCGCCGATCAACTGGGTGCCAGCG
TGGTGGTGTCGATGGTAGAACGAAGCGGCGTCGAAGCCTGTAAAGCGGCGGTGCACAATCTTCTCGCGCA
ACGCGTCAGTGGGCTGATCATTAACTATCCGCTGGATGACCAGGATGCCATTGCTGTGGAAGCTGCCTGC
ACTAATGTTCCGGCGTTATTTCTTGATGTCTCTGACCAGACACCCATCAACAGTATTATTTTCTCCCATG
AAGACGGTACGCGACTGGGCGTGGAGCATCTGGTCGCATTGGGTCACCAGCAAATCGCGCTGTTAGCGGG
CCCATTAAGTTCTGTCTCGGCGCGTCTGCGTCTGGCTGGCTGGCATAAATATCTCACTCGCAATCAAATT
CAGCCGATAGCGGAACGGGAAGGCGACTGGAGTGCCATGTCCGGTTTTCAACAAACCATGCAAATGCTGA
ATGAGGGCATCGTTCCCACTGCGATGCTGGTTGCCAACGATCAGATGGCGCTGGGCGCAATGCGCGCCAT
TACCGAGTCCGGGCTGCGCGTTGGTGCGGACATCTCGGTAGTGGGATACGACGATACCGAAGACAGCTCA
TGTTATATCCCGCCGTTAACCACCATCAAACAGGATTTTCGCCTGCTGGGGCAAACCAGCGTGGACCGCT
TGCTGCAACTCTCTCAGGGCCAGGCGGTGAAGGGCAATCAGCTGTTGCCCGTCTCACTGGTGAAAAGAAA
AACCACCCTGGCGCCCAATACGCAAACCGCCTCTCCCCGCGCGTTGGCCGATTCATTAATGCAGCTGGCA
CGACAGGTTTCCCGACTGGAAAGCGGGCAGTGAGCGCAACGCAATTAATGTAAGTTAGCTCACTCATTAG
GCACCGGGATCTCGACCGATGCCCTTGAGAGCCTTCAACCCAGTCAGCTCCTTCCGGTGGGCGCGGGGCA
TGACTAACATGAGAATTACAACTTATATCGTATGGGGCTGACTTCAGGTGCTACATTTGAAGAGATAAAT
TGCACTGAAATCTAGAGCGGTTCAGTAGAAAAGATCAAAGGATCTTCTTGAGATCCTTTTTTTCTGCGCG
TAATCTTTTGCCCTGTAAACGAAAAAACCACCTGGGGAGGTGGTTTGATCGAAGGTTAAGTCAGTTGGGG
AACTGCTTAACCGTGGTAACTGGCTTTCGCAGAGCACAGCAACCAAATCTGTCCTTCCAGTGTAGCCGGA
CTTTGGCGCACACTTCAAGAGCAACCGCGTGTTTAGCTAAACAAATCCTCTGCGAACTCCCAGTTACCAA
TGGCTGCTGCCAGTGGCGTTTTACCGTGCTTTTCCGGGTTGGACTCAAGTGAACAGTTACCGGATAAGGC
GCAGCAGTCGGGCTGAACGGGGAGTTCTTGCTTACAGCCCAGCTTGGAGCGAACGACCTACACCGAGCCG
AGATACCAGTGTGTGAGCTATGAGAAAGCGCCACACTTCCCGTAAGGGAGAAAGGCGGAACAGGTATCCG
GTAAACGGCAGGGTCGGAACAGGAGAGCGCAAGAGGGAGCGACCCGCCGGAAACGGTGGGGATCTTTAAG
TCCTGTCGGGTTTCGCCCGTACTGTCAGATTCATGGTTGAGCCTCACGGCTCCCACAGATGCACCGGAAA
AGCGTCTGTTTATGTGAACTCTGGCAGGAGGGCGGAGCCTATGGAAAAACGCCACCGGCGCGGCCCTGCT
GTTTTGCCTCACATGTTAGTCCCCTGCTTATCCACGGAATCTGTGGGTAACTTTGTATGTGTCCGCAGCG
CCCGCCGCAGTCTCACGCCCGGAGCGTAGCGACCGAGTGAGCTAGCTATTTGTTTATTTTTCTAAATACA
TTCAAATATGTATCCGCTCATGAGACAATAACCCTGATAAATGCTTCAATAATATTGAAAAAGGAAGAGT
ATGAGGGAAGCGGTGATCGCCGAAGTATCGACTCAACTATCAGAGGTAGTTGGCGTCATCGAGCGCCATC
TCGAACCGACGTTGCTGGCCGTACATTTGTACGGCTCCGCAGTGGATGGCGGCCTGAAGCCACACAGTGA
TATTGATTTGCTGGTTACGGTGACCGTAAGGCTTGATGAAACAACGCGGCGAGCTTTGATCAACGACCTT
TTGGAAACTTCGGCTTCCCCTGGAGAGAGCGAGATTCTCCGCGCTGTAGAAGTCACCATTGTTGTGCACG
ACGACATCATTCCGTGGCGTTATCCAGCTAAGCGCGAACTGCAATTTGGAGAATGGCAGCGCAATGACAT
TCTTGCAGGTATCTTCGAGCCAGCCACGATCGACATTGATCTGGCTATCTTGCTGACAAAAGCAAGAGAA
CATAGCGTTGCCTTGGTAGGTCCAGCGGCGGAGGAACTCTTTGATCCGGTTCCTGAACAGGATCTATTTG
AGGCGCTAAATGAAACCTTAACGCTATGGAACTCGCCGCCCGACTGGGCTGGCGATGAGCGAAATGTAGT
GCTTACGTTGTCCCGCATTTGGTACAGCGCAGTAACCGGCAAAATCGCGCCGAAGGATGTCGCTGCCGAC
TGGGCAATGGAGCGCCTGCCGGCCCAGTATCAGCCCGTCATACTTGAAGCTAGACAGGCTTATCTTGGAC
AAGAAGAAGATCGCTTGGCCTCGCGCGCAGATCAGTTGGAAGAATTTGTCCACTACGTGAAAGGCGAGAT
CACCAAGGTAGTCGGCAAATAATGTCTAACAATTCGTTCAAGCCGAGGGGCCGCAAGATCCGGCCACGAT
GACCCGGTCGTCGGTTCAGGGCAGGGTCGTTAAATAGCCGCTTATGTCTATTGCTGGTTTACCGGTTTAT
TGACTACCGGAAGCAGTGTGACCGTGTGCTTCTCAAATGCCTGAGGCGCCGGTGGTACCTGGTGGCCGCC
ATGGCAAATTCGACCCTGAGCTGCTCGAGCATGCAAAAAAGCCTGCTCGTTGAGCAGGCTTTTCGAATTT
GGCGGAAACCCCGGGAATCTAACCCGGCTGAACGGATTTAAAGTCCGTTCGATCTACATGATCAGGTTTC
CAATGCGGGGCGCATCTTACTGCGCAGATACGCCCTCGTCAATCCCTTAATAGCAAAATGCCTTTTGATC
GGCGAGAAAGTCAGCAGGCCGCTTAGTTAGCCGTGCACTGATCATATCGTCAATTATTACCTCCACGGGG
AGAGCCTGAGCAAACTGGCCTCAGGCATTTGAGAAGCACACGGTCACACTGCTTCCGGTAGTCAATAAAC
CGGTGCTCACATGTTGCGAAGCGGAATTACCTGCAGGCTAACAAGGATTATGGGGATGATTGATGACCGG
GAGCTCACAAACAAGGCCCAGTCTTTCGACTGAGCCTTTCGTTTTATTTGATGCCTGGCAGTTCCCTACT
CTCGCATGGGGAGACCCCACACTACCATCGGCGCTACGGCGTTTCACTTCTGAGTTCGGCATGGGGTCAG
GTGGGACCACCGCGCTACTGCCGCCAGGCAAATTCTGTTTTATCAGACCGCTTCTGCGTTCTGATTTAAT
CTGTATCAGGCTGAAAATCTTCTCTCATCCGCCAAAACAGCCAAGCTGGAGACCGTTTAAACGCGGCCGC
TCACAGGTTCGTGCTAATGCCGTTATAGTAGCTTTCGCTACGGCTCGCACGTTTAATGTTTTTGAAGCCA
TGCATCACTTTCAGCAGACGTTCCAGGCCAAAACCCGCGCCAATCCACGGTTTATCAATGCCCCATTCAC
GATCCAGGCTAACCGGACCCACCACCGCGCTGCTCAGTTCCAGATCGCCATGCATAATATCCAGGGTATC
GCCATACACCATGCAGCTATCGCCCACAATTTCGAAGTCGATTTCCAGATAATCCAGGAATTCTTTGATC
AGCGCTTCCAGGTTTTCACGGGTGCAGCCGCTGCCCATTTGAGCAAAACCAACCATGGTGAATTCTTCCA
GGTGTTCTTTGCCATCGCTTTCTTTGCGATAGCACGGGCCCACTTCAAAAATTTTGATCGGACCCGGCAG
AATACGATCCAGTTTACGCAGATAGTTATAACCGGTCGGGGCCAGCATCGGACGCAGGCACAGGTTTTTA
TCCACGCGGAAAATTTGTTTGCTCAGTTCGGTGTCGTTGTTAATGCCCATACGTTCCACATATTCCGCCG
GAATCAGAATCGGGCTTTTAATTTCCAGAAAGCCGCGATCCACAAAAAATTTGGTGATATCACGTTCCAG
TTTGCCCAGATAATCTTCACGATCGTTGGTATACAGGCGCTGAAAATCGTTTTTACGACGGGTCACCAGT
TCCGGTTCCAGTTCACGAAACGGTTTCGCCATGTTCAGGCTAATTTTATCTTCCGGAGACAGCAGCGCTT
CCACACGATCCAGCTGGCTGCGGGTCAGGCTCGGTGCCGGCGCAGACGCCGGAACGCTGCTGTTCGGGGT
GCTTTTCGCCGGGCTCGGAACGCTACGGCTGGTGTTGGTGCTCGCTTTCGCGCTCACGCTATTTTCCAGC
GGTTTCGGCGCACGGCTCACGCTTTTCGGCATCGCTTTTTTCACTTTCGGCGCGCTCACCACACGCACTT
TCACGCTGTTTTTGCTTTCGGTGCTACGGGTCAGAAAGTTGTTGATATCTTCATCGCTCACACGGCAACG
TTTGCAGGTTTTGCGGTATTTATGATGACGAAACGCACGCGCGGTACGGCAGCTACGGCTGTTGTTCACC
ACCAGATGATCGCCGCACGCCATTTCAATATAGATTTTGCTGCGGCTCACTTCATGATGTTTGATTTTAT
GCAGGGTGCCGGTACGGCTCATCCACAGGCCGGTCGCGCTAATCAGCACATCCAGCGGTTTTTTATCCAT
GCGGCCGCACCTCCTTTGTGAAATTGTTATCCGCTCACAATTCCACACATTATACGAGCCGATGATTAAT
TGTCAACAGCTCCCTAATGCAGGAGTCGCATAAGGGAGAGCGTCGAGATCCCGGACACCATCGAATGGCG
CAAAACCTTTCGCGGTATGGCATGATAGCGCCCGGAAGAGAGTCAATTCAGGGTGGTGAAT
